Addgene plasmid #55982: mPlum-Lysosomes-20
Purpose: Localization: Lysosome Membrane, Excitation: 590, Emission: 649
Depositing lab: Michael Davidson. Depositing organization: Florida State University, Tallahassee.
Backbone
  Vector backbone: mPlum
  Backbone size w/o insert (bp): 4750
  Vector type: Mammalian Expression
  Selectable markers: Neomycin (select with G418)
Growth in bacteria
  Bacterial resistance: Kanamycin, 50 μg/mL
  Growth temperature: 37°C
  Growth strain: DH5alpha
  Copy number: High Copy
Gene/Insert
  Gene/Insert name: LAMP1 (alt name: NM_012857.2)
  Species: R. norvegicus (rat)
  Mutation: D50E
  Entrez Gene: Lamp1 (a.k.a. LGP120)
  Promoter: CMV
  Tag / fusion protein: mPlum (C terminal on backbone)
  Cloning method: Unknown
  Sequencing primers: 5′ CMV-F; 3′ SV40pA-R
Terms and licenses: Academic/Nonprofit Terms; Industry Terms: Not Available to Industry
Depositor comments: . Excitation = 590; Emission = 649
How to cite: mPlum-Lysosomes-20 was a gift from Michael Davidson (Addgene plasmid # 55982 ; http://n2t.net/addgene:55982 ; RRID:Addgene_55982)
