[The description below was written by a language model from this plasmid's Addgene catalogue record and pLannotate feature annotations shown in this document.]
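Description:
mPlum-Lysosomes-20 is a mammalian expression plasmid that marks lysosomal membranes with a far-red fluorescent protein. It is built on an mPlum fusion-vector backbone, and the sequenced record is about 5.9 kb. It is maintained in E. coli through a high-copy ColE1/pUC-type origin and also carries an f1 phage origin. A single NeoR/KanR gene (the Tn5 aminoglycoside phosphotransferase) provides both selections. A bacterial promoter, annotated as the AmpR promoter, drives it for kanamycin resistance in bacteria. The SV40 enhancer/early promoter drives it in mammalian cells for G418 selection of stable transfectants, with an HSV TK polyadenylation signal terminating the cassette. The short hits annotated as ble, bGH poly(A) and SV40 large T antigen are only fragments and are probably residual backbone sequence or annotation matches rather than functional elements.

The expression cassette uses the human CMV immediate-early enhancer and promoter to drive rat LAMP1 (lysosome-associated membrane glycoprotein 1, also called LGP120), recorded as carrying a D50E substitution. LAMP1 is followed by mPlum at its C terminus, and the transcript ends at an SV40 poly(A) signal. The feature table shows a gap of roughly 60 nt between the LAMP1 and mPlum coding regions, consistent with a linker, which may be what the "20" in the name refers to, although the record does not say so. LAMP1 directs the fusion to the lysosomal membrane. mPlum is a Discosoma-derived red fluorescent protein with low acid sensitivity, with excitation at 590 nm and emission at 649 nm. The construct is intended for transfection into mammalian cells to visualise lysosomes by fluorescence microscopy, and its far-red emission suits it to use alongside shorter-wavelength fluorophores.
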