Features (pLannotate 1.2.2; 15 found; start..end, strand, type, name):
     68..371     +  enhancer       CMV enhancer: human cytomegalovirus immediate early enhancer
    372..575     +  promoter       CMV promoter: human cytomegalovirus (CMV) immediate early promoter
    598..626     +  misc_feature   MCS (fragment): multiple cloning site
    633..1854    +  CDS            LAMP1 (fragment): rat lysosome-associated membrane glycoprotein 1
   1914..2591    +  CDS            mPlum: mPlum is a basic (constitutively fluorescent) red fluorescent protein published in 2004, derived from Discosoma sp.. It has low acid sensitivity.
   2610..2693    +  CDS            large T antigen (fragment): large T antigen from SV40 (simian virus 40)
   2716..2837    +  polyA_signal   SV40 poly(A) signal: SV40 polyadenylation signal
   2871..3299    -  rep_origin     f1 ori (sequence partly withheld): f1 bacteriophage origin of replication; arrow indicates direction of (+) strand synthesis
   3326..3430    +  promoter       AmpR promoter: bla
   3432..3789    +  promoter       SV40 promoter: SV40 enhancer and early promoter
   3824..4618    +  CDS            NeoR/KanR: aminoglycoside phosphotransferase from Tn5; aph(3')-II (or nptII); confers resistance to neomycin, kanamycin, and G418 (Geneticin®)
   4639..4791    +  CDS            ble (fragment): BLE_KLEPN - Experimental evidence at protein level: Swiss-Prot protein existence level 1. Binding protein with a strong affinity to the bleomycin family of antibiotics. Binds to CL990; an antimitotic-antibiotic compound. From Klebsiella pneumoniae.
   4850..4897    +  polyA_signal   HSV TK poly(A) signal: herpes simplex virus thymidine kinase polyadenylation signal (Cole and Stacy, 1985)
   4988..5004    -  polyA_signal   bGH poly(A) signal (fragment): bovine growth hormone polyadenylation signal
   5226..5814    +  rep_origin     ori: high-copy-number ColE1/pMB1/pBR322/pUC origin of replication
>Addgene plasmid #55982 | mPlum-Lysosomes-20 | addgene full sequence | sequence record 147991 | Addgene NGS results
CATGCATTAGTTATTAATAGTAATCAATTACGGGGTCATTAGTTCATAGCCCATATATGGAGTTCCGCGT
TACATAACTTACGGTAAATGGCCCGCCTGGCTGACCGCCCAACGACCCCCGCCCATTGACGTCAATAATG
ACGTATGTTCCCATAGTAACGCCAATAGGGACTTTCCATTGACGTCAATGGGTGGAGTATTTACGGTAAA
CTGCCCACTTGGCAGTACATCAAGTGTATCATATGCCAAGTACGCCCCCTATTGACGTCAATGACGGTAA
ATGGCCCGCCTGGCATTATGCCCAGTACATGACCTTATGGGACTTTCCTACTTGGCAGTACATCTACGTA
TTAGTCATCGCTATTACCATGGTGATGCGGTTTTGGCAGTACATCAATGGGCGTGGATAGCGGTTTGACT
CACGGGGATTTCCAAGTCTCCACCCCATTGACGTCAATGGGAGTTTGTTTTGGCACCAAAATCAACGGGA
CTTTCCAAAATGTCGTAACAACTCCGCCCCATTGACGCAAATGGGCGGTAGGCGTGTACGGTGGGAGGTC
TATATAAGCAGAGCTGGTTTAGTGAACCGTCAGATCCGCTAGCGCTACCGGACTCAGATCTCGAGCGCCA
CCATGGCGGCCCCGGGCGCCCGGCGGCCGCTGCTCCTGTTGCTGCTGGCAGGCCTTGCACACAGCGCCCC
AGCACTGTTCGAGGTGAAAGACAACAACGGCACAGCGTGTATAATGGCCAGCTTCTCTGCCTCCTTTCTG
ACCACCTATGAGGCTGGACATGTTTCTAAGGTCTCGAATATGACCCTGCCAGCCTCTGCAGAAGTCCTGA
AGAATAGCAGCTCTTGTGGTGAAAAGAATGCTTCTGAGCCCACCCTCGCAATCACCTTTGGAGAAGGATA
TTTACTGAAACTCACCTTCACAAAAAACACAACACGTTACAGTGTCCAGCACATGTATTTCACATATAAC
CTGTCAGACACACAATTCTTTCCCAATGCCAGCTCCAAAGGGCCCGACACTGTGGATTCCACAACTGACA
TCAAGGCAGACATCAACAAAACATACCGATGTGTCAGCGACATCAGGGTCTACATGAAGAATGTGACCAT
TGTGCTCTGGGACGCTACTATCCAGGCCTACCTGCCGAGTAGCAACTTCAGCAAGGAAGAGACACGCTGC
CCACAGGATCAACCTTCCCCAACTACTGGGCCACCCAGCCCCTCACCACCACTTGTGCCCACAAACCCCA
GTGTGTCCAAGTACAATGTGACTGGTGACAATGGAACCTGCCTGCTGGCCTCTATGGCACTGCAACTCAA
CATCACCTACATGAAGAAGGACAACACGACTGTGACCAGAGCATTCAACATCAACCCAAGTGACAAATAT
AGTGGGACTTGCGGTGCCCAGTTGGTGACCCTGAAGGTGGGGAACAAGAGCAGAGTCCTGGAGCTGCAGT
TTGGGATGAATGCCACTTCTAGCCTGTTTTTCCTGCAAGGAGTTCAGTTGAACATGACTCTTCCTGATGC
CATAGAGCCCACGTTCAGCACCTCCAACTATTCCCTGAAAGCTCTTCAGGCCAGTGTCGGCAACTCATAC
AAGTGCAACAGTGAGGAGCACATCTTTGTCAGCAAGGCGCTCGCCCTCAATGTCTTCAGCGTGCAAGTCC
AGGCTTTCAGGGTAGAAAGTGACAGGTTTGGGTCTGTGGAAGAGTGTGTACAGGACGGTAACAACATGCT
GATCCCCATTGCTGTGGGCGGGGCCCTGGCAGGGCTGGTCCTCATCGTCCTCATCGCCTACCTCATCGGC
AGGAAGAGGAGTCACGCGGGCTATCAGACCATCTCGGAATTCGGCTCCACCGGCTCCACCGGCTCCACCG
GCGCGGATCCACCGGTGGCTACCATGGTGAGCAAGGGCGAGGAGGTCATCAAGGAGTTCATGCGCTTCAA
GGAGCACATGGAGGGCTCCGTGAACGGCCACGAGTTCGAGATCGAGGGCGAGGGCGAGGGCCGCCCCTAC
GAGGGCACCCAGACCGCCAGGCTGAAGGTGACCAAGGGTGGCCCCCTGCCCTTCGCCTGGGACATCCTGT
CCCCTCAGATCATGTACGGCTCCAAGGCCTACGTGAAGCACCCCGCCGACATCCCCGACTACTTGAAGCT
GTCCTTCCCCGAGGGCTTCAAGTGGGAGCGCGTGATGAACTTCGAGGACGGCGGCGTGGTGACCGTGACC
CAGGACTCCTCCCTGCAGGACGGCGAGTTCATCTACAAGGTGAAGGTGCGCGGCACCAACTTCCCCTCCG
ACGGCCCCGTAATGCAGAAGAAGACCATGGGCTGGGAGGCCTCCTCCGAGCGGATGTACCCCGAGGACGG
CGCCCTGAAGGGCGAGATGAAGATGAGGCTGAGGCTGAAGGACGGCGGCCACTACGACGCCGAGGTCAAG
ACCACCTACATGGCCAAGAAGCCCGTGCAGCTGCCCGGCGCCTACAAGACCGACATCAAGCTGGACATCA
CCTCCCACAACGAGGACTACACCATCGTGGAACAGTACGAGCGCGCCGAGGGCCGCCACTCCACCGGCGC
CTAAGCGGCCGCGACTCTAGATCATAATCAGCCATACCACATTTGTAGAGGTTTTACTTGCTTTAAAAAA
CCTCCCACACCTCCCCCTGAACCTGAAACATAAAATGAATGCAATTGTTGTTGTTAACTTGTTTATTGCA
GCTTATAATGGTTACAAATAAAGCAATAGCATCACAAATTTCACAAATAAAGCATTTTTTTCACTGCATT
CTAGTTGTGGTTTGTCCAAACTCATCAATGTATCTTAAGGCGTAAATTGTAAGCGTTAATATTTTGTTAA
AATTCGCGTTAAATTTTTGTTAAATCAGCTCATTTTTTAACCAATAGGCCGAAATCGGCAAAATCCCTTA
TAAATCAAAAGAATAGACCGAGATAGGGT
[37 nt withheld, positions 2970-3006]
AAAGAACGTGGACTCCAACGTCAAAGG
[49 nt withheld, positions 3034-3082]
T
[91 nt withheld, positions 3084-3174]
G
[124 nt withheld, positions 3176-3299]
CAGGTGGCACTTTTCGGGGAAATGTGCGCGGAACCCCTATTTGTTTATTTTTCTAAATACATTCAAATAT
GTATCCGCTCATGAGACAATAACCCTGATAAATGCTTCAATAATATTGAAAAAGGAAGAGTCCTGAGGCG
GAAAGAACCAGCTGTGGAATGTGTGTCAGTTAGGGTGTGGAAAGTCCCCAGGCTCCCCAGCAGGCAGAAG
TATGCAAAGCATGCATCTCAATTAGTCAGCAACCAGGTGTGGAAAGTCCCCAGGCTCCCCAGCAGGCAGA
AGTATGCAAAGCATGCATCTCAATTAGTCAGCAACCATAGTCCCGCCCCTAACTCCGCCCATCCCGCCCC
TAACTCCGCCCAGTTCCGCCCATTCTCCGCCCCATGGCTGACTAATTTTTTTTATTTATGCAGAGGCCGA
GGCCGCCTCGGCCTCTGAGCTATTCCAGAAGTAGTGAGGAGGCTTTTTTGGAGGCCTAGGCTTTTGCAAA
GATCGATCAAGAGACAGGATGAGGATCGTTTCGCATGATTGAACAAGATGGATTGCACGCAGGTTCTCCG
GCCGCTTGGGTGGAGAGGCTATTCGGCTATGACTGGGCACAACAGACAATCGGCTGCTCTGATGCCGCCG
TGTTCCGGCTGTCAGCGCAGGGGCGCCCGGTTCTTTTTGTCAAGACCGACCTGTCCGGTGCCCTGAATGA
ACTGCAAGACGAGGCAGCGCGGCTATCGTGGCTGGCCACGACGGGCGTTCCTTGCGCAGCTGTGCTCGAC
GTTGTCACTGAAGCGGGAAGGGACTGGCTGCTATTGGGCGAAGTGCCGGGGCAGGATCTCCTGTCATCTC
ACCTTGCTCCTGCCGAGAAAGTATCCATCATGGCTGATGCAATGCGGCGGCTGCATACGCTTGATCCGGC
TACCTGCCCATTCGACCACCAAGCGAAACATCGCATCGAGCGAGCACGTACTCGGATGGAAGCCGGTCTT
GTCGATCAGGATGATCTGGACGAAGAGCATCAGGGGCTCGCGCCAGCCGAACTGTTCGCCAGGCTCAAGG
CGAGCATGCCCGACGGCGAGGATCTCGTCGTGACCCATGGCGATGCCTGCTTGCCGAATATCATGGTGGA
AAATGGCCGCTTTTCTGGATTCATCGACTGTGGCCGGCTGGGTGTGGCGGACCGCTATCAGGACATAGCG
TTGGCTACCCGTGATATTGCTGAAGAGCTTGGCGGCGAATGGGCTGACCGCTTCCTCGTGCTTTACGGTA
TCGCCGCTCCCGATTCGCAGCGCATCGCCTTCTATCGCCTTCTTGACGAGTTCTTCTGAGCGGGACTCTG
GGGTTCGAAATGACCGACCAAGCGACGCCCAACCTGCCATCACGAGATTTCGATTCCACCGCCGCCTTCT
ATGAAAGGTTGGGCTTCGGAATCGTTTTCCGGGACGCCGGCTGGATGATCCTCCAGCGCGGGGATCTCAT
GCTGGAGTTCTTCGCCCACCCTAGGGGGAGGCTAACTGAAACACGGAAGGAGACAATACCGGAAGGAACC
CGCGCTATGACGGCAATAAAAAGACAGAATAAAACGCACGGTGTTGGGTCGTTTGTTCATAAACGCGGGG
TTCGGTCCCAGGGCTGGCACTCTGTCGATACCCCACCGAGACCCCATTGGGGCCAATACGCCCGCGTTTC
TTCCTTTTCCCCACCCCACCCCCCAAGTTCGGGTGAAGGCCCAGGGCTCGCAGCCAACGTCGGGGCGGCA
GGCCCTGCCATAGCCTCAGGTTACTCATATATACTTTAGATTGATTTAAAACTTCATTTTTAATTTAAAA
GGATCTAGGTGAAGATCCTTTTTGATAATCTCATGACCAAAATCCCTTAACGTGAGTTTTCGTTCCACTG
AGCGTCAGACCCCGTAGAAAAGATCAAAGGATCTTCTTGAGATCCTTTTTTTCTGCGCGTAATCTGCTGC
TTGCAAACAAAAAAACCACCGCTACCAGCGGTGGTTTGTTTGCCGGATCAAGAGCTACCAACTCTTTTTC
CGAAGGTAACTGGCTTCAGCAGAGCGCAGATACCAAATACTGTTCTTCTAGTGTAGCCGTAGTTAGGCCA
CCACTTCAAGAACTCTGTAGCACCGCCTACATACCTCGCTCTGCTAATCCTGTTACCAGTGGCTGCTGCC
AGTGGCGATAAGTCGTGTCTTACCGGGTTGGACTCAAGACGATAGTTACCGGATAAGGCGCAGCGGTCGG
GCTGAACGGGGGGTTCGTGCACACAGCCCAGCTTGGAGCGAACGACCTACACCGAACTGAGATACCTACA
GCGTGAGCTATGAGAAAGCGCCACGCTTCCCGAAGGGAGAAAGGCGGACAGGTATCCGGTAAGCGGCAGG
GTCGGAACAGGAGAGCGCACGAGGGAGCTTCCAGGGGGAAACGCCTGGTATCTTTATAGTCCTGTCGGGT
TTCGCCACCTCTGACTTGAGCGTCGATTTTTGTGATGCTCGTCAGGGGGGCGGAGCCTATGGAAAAACGC
CAGCAACGCGGCCTTTTTACGGTTCCTGGCCTTTTGCTGGCCTTTTGCTCACATGTTCTTTCCTGCGTTA
TCCCCTGATTCTGTGGATAACCGTATTACCGC
