>Addgene plasmid #55982 | mPlum-Lysosomes-20 | depositor partial sequence | sequence record 86887 | insert sequence
GTCAGATCCGCTAGCGCTACCGGACTCAGATCTCGAGCGCCACCATGGCGGCCCCGGGCGCCCGGCGGCC
GCTGCTCCTGTTGCTGCTGGCAGGCCTTGCACACAGCGCCCCAGCACTGTTCGAGGTGAAAGACAACAAC
GGCACAGCGTGTATAATGGCCAGCTTCTCTGCCTCCTTTCTGACCACCTATGAGGCTGGACATGTTTCTA
AGGTCTCGAATATGACCCTGCCAGCCTCTGCAGAAGTCCTGAAGAATAGCAGCTCTTGTGGTGAAAAGAA
TGCTTCTGAGCCCACCCTCGCAATCACCTTTGGAGAAGGATATTTACTGAAACTCACCTTCACAAAAAAC
ACAACACGTTACAGTGTCCAGCACATGTATTTCACATATAACCTGTCAGACACACAATTCTTTCCCAATG
CCAGCTCCAAAGGGCCCGACACTGTGGATTCCACAACTGACATCAAGGCAGACATCAACAAAACATACCG
ATGTGTCAGCGACATCAGGGTCTACATGAAGAATGTGACCATTGTGCTCTGGGACGCTACTATCCAGGCC
TACCTGCCGAGTAGCAACTTCAGCAAGGAAGAGACACGCTGCCCACAGGATCAACCTTCCCCAACTACTG
GGCCACCCAGCCCCTCACCACCACTTGTGCCCACAAACCCCAGTGTGTCCAAGTACAATGTGACTGGTGA
CAATGGAACCTGCCTGCTGGCCTCTATGGCACTGCAACTCAACATCACCTACATGAAGAAGGACAACACG
ACTGTGACCAGAGCATTCAACATCAACCCAAGTGACAAATATAGTGGGACTTGCGGTGCCCAGTTGGTGA
CCCTGAAGGTGGGGAACAAGAGCAGAGTCCTGGAGCTGCAGTTTGGGATGAATGCCACTTCTAGCCTGTT
TTTCCTGCAAGGAGTTCAGTTGAACATGACTCTTCCTGATGCCATAGAGCCCACGTTCAGCACCTCCAAC
TATTCCCTGAAAGCTCTTCAGGCCAGTGTCGGCAACTCATACAAGTGCAACAGTGAGGAGCACATCTTTG
TCAGCAAGGCGCTCGCCCTCAATGTCTTCAGCGTGCAAGTCCAGGCTTTCAGGGTAGAAAGTGACAGGTT
TGGGTCTGTGGAAGAGTGTGTACAGGACGGTAACAACATGCTGATCCCCATTGCTGTGGGCGGGGCCCTG
GCAGGGCTGGTCCTCATCGTCCTCATCGCCTACCTCATCGGCAGGAAGAGGAGTCACGCGGGCTATCAGA
CCATCTCGGAATTCGGCTCCACCGGCTCCACCGGCTCCACCGGCGCGGATCCACCGGTGGCTACCATGGT
GAGCAAGGGCGAGGAGGTCATCAAGGAGTTCATGCGCTTCAAGGAGCACATGGAGGGCTCCGTGAACGGC
CACGAGTTCGAGATCGAGGGCGAGGGCGAGGGCCGCCCCTACGAGGGCACCCAGACCGCCAGGCTGAAGG
TGACCAAGGGTGGCCCCCTGCCCTTCGCCTGGGACATCCTGTCCCCTCAGATCATGTACGGCTCCAAGGC
CTACGTGAAGCACCCCGCCGACATCCCCGACTACTTGAAGCTGTCCTTCCCCGAGGGCTTCAAGTGGGAG
CGCGTGATGAACTTCGAGGACGGCGGCGTGGTGACCGTGACCCAGGACTCCTCCCTGCAGGACGGCGAGT
TCATCTACAAGGTGAAGGTGCGCGGCACCAACTTCCCCTCCGACGGCCCCGTAATGCAGAAGAAGACCAT
GGGCTGGGAGGCCTCCTCCGAGCGGATGTACCCCGAGGACGGCGCCCTGAAGGGCGAGATGAAGATGAGG
CTGAGGCTGAAGGACGGCGGCCACTACGACGCCGAGGTCAAGACCACCTACATGGCCAAGAAGCCCGTGC
AGCTGCCCGGCGCCTACAAGACCGACATCAAGCTGGACATCACCTCCCACAACGAGGACTACACCATCGT
GGAACAGTACGAGCGCGCCGAGGGCCGCCACTCCACCGGCGCCTAAGCGGCCGCGACTCTAGATCATAAT
CAGCCATA
