>Addgene plasmid #55982 | mPlum-Lysosomes-20 | addgene partial sequence | sequence record 116861 | Mombaerts mRFPup 5'-GTGGCCGTTCACGGAGCCCTCCATG-3'
CTNACCANACTCTTGATGACCTCCTCGCCCTTGCTCACCATGGTAGCCACCGGTGGATCCGCGCCGGTGG
AGCCGGTGGAGCCGGTGGAGCCGAATTCCGAGATGGTCTGATAGCCCGCGTGACTCCTCTTCCTGCCGAT
GAGGTAGGCGATGAGGACGATGAGGACCAGCCCTGCCAGGGCCCCGCCCACAGCAATGGGGATCAGCATG
TTGTTACCGTCCTGTACACACTCTTCCACAGACCCAAACCTGTCACTTTCTACCCTGAAAGCCTGGACTT
GCACGCTGAAGACATTGAGGGCGAGCGCCTTGCTGACAAAGATGTGCTCCTCACTGTTGCACTTGTATGA
GTTGCCGACACTGGCCTGAAGAGCTTTCAGGGAATAGTTGGAGGTGCTGAACGTGGGCTCTATGGCATCA
GGAAGAGTCATGTTCAACTGAACTCCTTGCAGGAAAAACAGGCTAGAAGTGGCATTCATCCCAAACTGCA
GCTCCAGGACTCTGCTCTTGTTCCCCACCTTCAGGGTCACCAACTGGGCACCGCAAGTCCCACTATATTT
GTCACTTGGGTTGATGTTGAATGCTCTGGTCACAGTCGTGTTGTCCTTCTTCATGTAGGTGATGTTGAGT
TGCAGTGCCATAGAGGCCAGCAGGCAGGTTCCATTGTCACCAGTCACATTGTACTTGGACACACTGGGGT
TTGTGGGCACAAGTGGTGGTGAGGGGCTGGGTGGCCCAGTAGTTGGGGAAGGTTGATCCTGTGGGCAGCG
TGTCTCTTCCTTGCTGAAGTTGCTACTCGGCAGGTAGGCCTGGATAGTAGCGTCCCAGAGCACAATGGTC
ACATTCTTCATGTAGACCCTGATGTCGCTGACACATCGGTATGTTTTGTTGATGTCTGCCTTGATGTCAG
TTGTGGAATCCACAGTGTCGGGCCCTTTGGAGCTGGCATTGGGAAAGAATTGTGTGTCTGACAGGTTATA
TGTGAAA
